>Addgene plasmid #83006 | pDONR223_LIG1_WT_V5 | addgene full sequence | sequence record 162759 | Addgene NGS Result
GGCAGTTCCCTACTCTCGCGTTAACGCTAGCATGGATGTTTTCCCAGTCACGACGTTGTAAAACGACGGC
CAGTCTTAAGCTCGGGCCCCAAATAATGATTTTATTTTGACTGATAGTGACCTGTTCGTTGCAACAAATT
GATGAGCAATGCTTTTTTATAATGCCAACTTTGTACAAAAAAGTTGGCACCATGCAGCGAAGTATCATGT
CATTTTTCCACCCCAAGAAAGAGGGTAAAGCAAAGAAGCCTGAGAAGGAGGCATCCAATAGCAGCAGAGA
GACGGAGCCCCCTCCAAAGGCGGCACTGAAGGAGTGGAATGGAGTGGTGTCCGAGAGTGACTCTCCGGTG
AAGAGGCCAGGGAGGAAGGCGGCCCGGGTCCTGGGCAGCGAAGGGGAAGAGGAGGATGAAGCCCTTAGCC
CTGCTAAAGGCCAGAAGCCTGCCCTGGACTGCTCACAGGTCTCCCCGCCCCGTCCTGCCACATCTCCTGA
GAACAATGCTTCCCTCTCTGACACCTCTCCCATGGACAGTTCCCCATCAGGGATTCCGAAGCGTCGCACA
GCTCGGAAGCAGCTCCCGAAACGGACCATTCAGGAAGTCCTGGAAGAGCAGAGTGAGGACGAGGACAGAG
AAGCCAAGAGGAAGAAGGAGGAGGAAGAAGAGGAGACCCCGAAAGAAAGCCTCACAGAGGCTGAAGTGGC
CACAGAGAAGGAAGGAGAAGACGGGGACCAGCCCACCACGCCTCCCAAGCCCCTAAAGACCTCCAAAGCA
GAGACCCCGACGGAAAGCGTTTCAGAGCCTGAGGTGGCCACGAAGCAGGAACTGCAGGAGGAGGAAGAGC
AGACCAAGCCTCCCCGCAGAGCTCCCAAGACGCTCAGCAGCTTCTTCACCCCCCGGAAGCCAGCAGTCAA
AAAAGAAGTGAAGGAAGAGGAGCCAGGGGCTCCAGGAAAGGAGGGAGCTGCTGAGGGACCCCTGGATCCA
TCTGGTTACAATCCTGCCAAGAACAACTATCATCCCGTGGAAGATGCCTGCTGGAAACCGGGCCAGAAGG
TTCCTTACCTGGCTGTGGCCCGGACGTTTGAGAAGATCGAGGAGGTGTCTGCTCGGCTCCGGATGGTGGA
GACGCTGAGCAACTTGCTGCGCTCCGTGGTGGCCCTGTCGCCTCCAGACCTCCTCCCTGTCCTCTACCTC
AGCCTCAACCACCTTGGGCCACCCCAGCAGGGCCTGGAGCTTGGCGTGGGTGATGGTGTCCTTCTCAAGG
CAGTGGCCCAGGCCACAGGTCGGCAGCTGGAGTCCGTCCGGGCTGAGGCAGCCGAGAAAGGCGACGTGGG
GCTGGTGGCCGAGAACAGCCGCAGCACCCAGAGGCTCATGCTGCCACCACCTCCGCTCACTGCCTCCGGG
GTCTTCAGCAAGTTCCGCGACATCGCCAGGCTCACTGGCAGTGCTTCCACAGCCAAGAAGATAGACATCA
TCAAAGGCCTCTTTGTGGCCTGCCGCCACTCAGAAGCCCGGTTCATCGCTAGGTCCCTGAGCGGACGGCT
GCGCCTTGGGCTGGCAGAGCAGTCGGTGCTGGCTGCCCTCTCCCAGGCAGTGAGCCTCACGCCCCCGGGC
CAAGAATTCCCACCAGCCATGGTGGATGCTGGGAAGGGCAAGACAGCAGAGGCCAGAAAGACGTGGCTGG
AGGAGCAAGGCATGATCCTGAAGCAGACGTTCTGCGAGGTTCCCGACCTGGACCGAATTATCCCCGTGCT
GCTGGAGCACGGCCTGGAACGTCTCCCGGAGCACTGCAAGCTGAGCCCAGGGATTCCCCTGAAACCAATG
TTGGCCCATCCCACCCGGGGCATCAGCGAGGTCCTGAAACGCTTTGAGGAGGCAGCTTTCACCTGCGAAT
ACAAATATGACGGGCAGAGGGCACAGATCCACGCCCTGGAAGGCGGGGAGGTGAAGATCTTCAGCAGGAA
TCAGGAAGACAACACTGGGAAGTACCCGGACATCATCAGCCGCATCCCCAAGATTAAACTCCCATCGGTC
ACATCCTTCATCCTGGACACCGAAGCCGTGGCTTGGGACCGGGAAAAGAAGCAGATCCAGCCATTCCAAG
TGCTCACCACCCGCAAACGCAAGGAGGTGGATGCGTCTGAGATCCAGGTGCAGGTGTGTTTGTACGCCTT
CGACCTCATCTACCTCAATGGAGAGTCCCTGGTACGTGAGCCCCTTTCCCGGCGCCGGCAGCTGCTCCGG
GAGAACTTTGTGGAGACAGAGGGCGAGTTTGTCTTCGCCACCTCCCTGGACACCAAGGACATCGAGCAGA
TCGCCGAGTTCCTGGAGCAGTCAGTGAAAGACTCCTGCGAGGGGCTGATGGTGAAGACCCTGGATGTTGA
TGCCACCTACGAGATCGCCAAGAGATCGCACAACTGGCTCAAGCTGAAGAAGGACTACCTTGATGGCGTG
GGTGACACCCTGGACCTGGTGGTGATCGGCGCCTACCTGGGCCGGGGGAAGCGGGCCGGCCGGTACGGGG
GCTTCCTGCTGGCCTCCTACGACGAGGACAGTGAGGAGCTGCAGGCCATATGCAAGCTTGGAACTGGCTT
CAGTGATGAGGAGCTGGAGGAGCATCACCAGAGCCTCAAGGCGCTGGTGCTGCCCAGCCCACGCCCTTAC
GTGCGGATAGATGGCGCTGTGATTCCCGACCACTGGCTGGACCCCAGCGCTGTGTGGGAGGTGAAGTGCG
CTGACCTCTCCCTCTCTCCCATCTACCCTGCTGCGCGGGGCCTGGTGGATAGTGACAAGGGCATCTCCCT
TCGCTTCCCTCGGTTTATTCGAGTCCGTGAAGACAAGCAGCCGGAGCAGGCCACCACCAGTGCTCAGGTG
GCCTGTTTGTACCGGAAGCAAAGTCAGATTCAGAACCAACAAGGCGAGGACTCAGGCTCTGACCCTGAAG
ATACCTACTTGCCAACTTTCTTGTACAAAGTTGGCATTATAAGAAAGCATTGCTTATCAATTTGTTGCAA
CGAACAGGTCACTATCAGTCAAAATAAAATCATTATTTGCCATCCAGCTGATATCCCCTATAGTGAGTCG
TATTACATGGTCATAGCTGTTTCCTGGCAGCTCTGGCCCGTGTCTCAAAATCTCTGATGTTACATTGCAC
AAGATAAAAATATATCATCATGCCTCCTCTAGACCAGCCAGGACAGAAATGCCTCGACTTCGCTGCTACC
CAAGGTTGCCGGGTGACGCACACCGTGGAAACGGATGAAGGCACGAACCCAGTGGACATAAGCCTGTTCG
GTTCGTAAGCTGTAATGCAAGTAGCGTATGCGCTCACGCAACTGGTCCAGAACCTTGACCGAACGCAGCG
GTGGTAACGGCGCAGTGGCGGTTTTCATGGCTTGTTATGACTGTTTTTTTGGGGTACAGTCTATGCCTCG
GGCATCCAAGCAGCAAGCGCGTTACGCCGTGGGTCGATGTTTGATGTTATGGAGCAGCAACGATGTTACG
CAGCAGGGCAGTCGCCCTAAAACAAAGTTAAACATTATGAGGGAAGCGGTGATCGCCGAAGTATCGACTC
AACTATCAGAGGTAGTTGGCGTCATCGAGCGCCATCTCGAACCGACGTTGCTGGCCGTACATTTGTACGG
CTCCGCAGTGGATGGCGGCCTGAAGCCACACAGTGATATTGATTTGCTGGTTACGGTGACCGTAAGGCTT
GATGAAACAACGCGGCGAGCTTTGATCAACGACCTTTTGGAAACTTCGGCTTCCCCTGGAGAGAGCGAGA
TTCTCCGCGCTGTAGAAGTCACCATTGTTGTGCACGACGACATCATTCCGTGGCGTTATCCAGCTAAGCG
CGAACTGCAATTTGGAGAATGGCAGCGCAATGACATTCTTGCAGGTATCTTCGAGCCAGCCACGATCGAC
ATTGATCTGGCTATCTTGCTGACAAAAGCAAGAGAACATAGCGTTGCCTTGGTAGGTCCAGCGGCGGAGG
AACTCTTTGATCCGGTTCCTGAACAGGATCTATTTGAGGCGCTAAATGAAACCTTAACGCTATGGAACTC
GCCGCCCGACTGGGCTGGCGATGAGCGAAATGTAGTGCTTACGTTGTCCCGCATTTGGTACAGCGCAGTA
ACCGGCAAAATCGCGCCGAAGGATGTCGCTGCCGACTGGGCAATGGAGCGCCTGCCGGCCCAGTATCAGC
CCGTCATACTTGAAGCTAGACAGGCTTATCTTGGACAAGAAGAAGATCGCTTGGCCTCGCGCGCAGATCA
GTTGGAAGAATTTGTCCACTACGTGAAAGGCGAGATCACCAAGGTAGTCGGCAAATAACCCTCGAGCCAC
CCATGACCAAAATCCCTTAACGTGAGTTACGCGTCGTTCCACTGAGCGTCAGACCCCGTAGAAAAGATCA
AAGGATCTTCTTGAGATCCTTTTTTTCTGCGCGTAATCTGCTGCTTGCAAACAAAAAAACCACCGCTACC
AGCGGTGGTTTGTTTGCCGGATCAAGAGCTACCAACTCTTTTTCCGAAGGTAACTGGCTTCAGCAGAGCG
CAGATACCAAATACTGTTCTTCTAGTGTAGCCGTAGTTAGGCCACCACTTCAAGAACTCTGTAGCACCGC
CTACATACCTCGCTCTGCTAATCCTGTTACCAGTGGCTGCTGCCAGTGGCGATAAGTCGTGTCTTACCGG
GTTGGACTCAAGACGATAGTTACCGGATAAGGCGCAGCGGTCGGGCTGAACGGGGGGTTCGTGCACACAG
CCCAGCTTGGAGCGAACGACCTACACCGAACTGAGATACCTACAGCGTGAGCTATGAGAAAGCGCCACGC
TTCCCGAAGGGAGAAAGGCGGACAGGTATCCGGTAAGCGGCAGGGTCGGAACAGGAGAGCGCACGAGGGA
GCTTCCAGGGGGAAACGCCTGGTATCTTTATAGTCCTGTCGGGTTTCGCCACCTCTGACTTGAGCGTCGA
TTTTTGTGATGCTCGTCAGGGGGGCGGAGCCTATGGAAAAACGCCAGCAACGCGGCCTTTTTACGGTTCC
TGGCCTTTTGCTGGCCTTTTGCTCACATGTTCTTTCCTGCGTTATCCCCTGATTCTGTGGATAACCGTAT
TACCGCCTTTGAGTGAGCTGATACCGCTCGCCGCAGCCGAACGACCGAGCGCAGCGAGTCAGTGAGCGAG
GAAGCGGAAGAGCGCCCAATACGCAAACCGCCTCTCCCCGCGCGTTGGCCGATTCATTAATGCAGCTGGC
ACGACAGGTTTCCCGACTGGAAAGCGGGCAGTGAGCGCAACGCAATTAATACGCGTACCGCTAGCCAGGA
AGAGTTTGTAGAAACGCAAAAAGGCCATCCGTCAGGATGGCCTTCTGCTTAGTTTGATGCCTGGCAGTTT
ATGGCGGGCGTCCTGCCCGCCACCCTCCGGGCCGTTGCTTCACAACGTTCAAATCCGCTCCCGGCGGATT
TGTCCTACTCAGGAGAGCGTTCACCGACAAACAACAGATAAAACGAAAGGCCCAGTCTTCCGACTGAGCC
TTTCGTTTTATTTGATGCCT
Features (pLannotate 1.2.2; 12 found; start..end, strand, type, name):
     38..74      -  CDS            lacZα (fragment): LacZα fragment of β-galactosidase; lacZ fragment
     91..186     +  protein_bind   attL3: mutant version of attL; recombination site for the Gateway® LR reaction LR Clonase™
    192..2948    +  CDS            LIG1: DNLI1_HUMAN - Experimental evidence at protein level: Swiss-Prot protein existence level 1. DNA ligase that seals nicks in double-stranded DNA during DNA replication, DNA recombination and DNA repair. From Homo sapiens (Human).
   2953..3048    -  protein_bind   attL3: mutant version of attL; recombination site for the Gateway® LR reaction LR Clonase™
   3067..3085    -  promoter       T7 promoter: promoter for bacteriophage T7 RNA polymerase
   3275..3298    +  promoter       Pc promoter (fragment): intI1 (promoter lies within the coding sequence); class 1 integron promoter
   3474..3530    +  CDS            GmR (fragment): gentamycin acetyltransferase; aacC1; confers resistance to gentamycin
   3537..4328    +  CDS            SmR: aminoglycoside adenylyltransferase (Murphy, 1985); aadA; confers resistance to spectinomycin and streptomycin
   4421..5009    +  rep_origin     ori: high-copy-number ColE1/pMB1/pBR322/pUC origin of replication
   5192..5284    +  CDS            lacI (fragment): lac repressor; lacI; The lac repressor binds to the lac operator to inhibit transcription in E. coli. This inhibition can be relieved by adding lactose or isopropyl-β-D-thiogalactopyranoside (IPTG).
   5339..5366    -  terminator     rrnB T2 terminator: transcription terminator T2 from the E. coli rrnB gene
   5498..5541    +  terminator     rrnB T1 terminator: Escherichia coli rrnB; transcription terminator T1 from the E. coli rrnB gene
