[The description below was written by a language model from this plasmid's Addgene catalogue record and pLannotate feature annotations shown in this document.]
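Description:
pDONR223_LIG1_WT_V5 is a Gateway entry clone built on the Invitrogen pDONR223 backbone and carrying the wild-type human LIG1 open reading frame, which encodes DNA ligase I, the enzyme that seals nicks in double-stranded DNA during replication, recombination and repair. The 5,550 nt plasmid is propagated in E. coli from a high-copy ColE1/pUC-type origin and selected with spectinomycin through the aadA (SmR) aminoglycoside adenylyltransferase gene. That gene sits downstream of a class 1 integron Pc promoter fragment and a short remnant of a gentamicin resistance gene. Other annotated backbone elements are small lacZα and lacI fragments, the rrnB T1 and T2 transcription terminators that insulate the cloning region, and a T7 promoter lying just outside the insert on the opposite strand.

The LIG1 coding sequence is flanked on both sides by attL recombination sites (both are labelled attL3 by the automated annotation), so it can be moved by an LR Clonase reaction into any compatible destination vector. The entry clone has no promoter driving the insert, so expression depends entirely on the destination vector. The ORF is in the "open" configuration, with no stop codon immediately after the insert, which allows read-through into a C-terminal tag supplied by the destination vector. The "V5" in the name presumably reflects this intended use, as no V5 tag is annotated in the plasmid itself. The construct belongs to the Target Accelerator Plasmid Collection and serves as an overexpression control for gene expression analysis, in the context of high-throughput phenotyping of lung cancer somatic mutations.
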