Addgene plasmid #83006: pDONR223_LIG1_WT_V5
Purpose: Gateway Donor vector containing LIG1, used as an over expression control for gene expression analysis. Part of the Target Accelerator Plasmid Collection.
Depositing lab: Jesse Boehm & Matthew Meyerson & David Root. Depositing organization: Broad Institute. Publication: High-throughput Phenotyping of Lung Cancer Somatic Mutations. Berger AH, Brooks AN, Wu X, Shrestha Y, Chouinard C, Piccioni F, Bagul M, Kamburov A, Imielinski M, Hogstrom L, Zhu C, Yang X, Pantel S, Sakai R, Watson J, Kaplan N, Campbell JD, Singh S, Root DE, Narayan R, Natoli T, Lahr DL, Tirosh I, Tamayo P, Getz G, Wong B, Doench J, Subramanian A, Golub TR, Meyerson M, Boehm JS. Cancer Cell. 2016 Aug 8;30(2):214-28. doi: 10.1016/j.ccell.2016.06.022. Epub 2016 Jul 28. PubMed 27478040.
Backbone
  Vector backbone: pDONR223
  Backbone manufacturer: Invitrogen
  Vector type: Gateway Entry vector
Growth in bacteria
  Bacterial resistance: Spectinomycin, 50 μg/mL
  Growth temperature: 37°C
  Growth strain: DH5alpha
  Copy number: High Copy
Gene/Insert
  Gene/Insert name: LIG1
  Species: H. sapiens (human)
  GenBank ID: NM_000234
  Entrez Gene: LIG1 (a.k.a. IMD96, LIGI, hLig1)
  Promoter: None
  Cloning method: Gateway Cloning
  Sequencing primers: 5′ M13pUC-fwd; 3′ M13-Rev
Terms and licenses: Academic/Nonprofit Terms; Industry Terms: Not Available to Industry
Depositor comments: Open state: NO stop codon immediately follows insert
How to cite: pDONR223_LIG1_WT_V5 was a gift from Jesse Boehm & Matthew Meyerson & David Root (Addgene plasmid # 83006 ; http://n2t.net/addgene:83006 ; RRID:Addgene_83006)
