>Addgene plasmid #83006 | pDONR223_LIG1_WT_V5 | depositor partial sequence | sequence record 162760 | Insert sequence
ATGCAGCGAAGTATCATGTCATTTTTCCACCCCAAGAAAGAGGGTAAAGCAAAGAAGCCTGAGAAGGAGG
CATCCAATAGCAGCAGAGAGACGGAGCCCCCTCCAAAGGCGGCACTGAAGGAGTGGAATGGAGTGGTGTC
CGAGAGTGACTCTCCGGTGAAGAGGCCAGGGAGGAAGGCGGCCCGGGTCCTGGGCAGCGAAGGGGAAGAG
GAGGATGAAGCCCTTAGCCCTGCTAAAGGCCAGAAGCCTGCCCTGGACTGCTCACAGGTCTCCCCGCCCC
GTCCTGCCACATCTCCTGAGAACAATGCTTCCCTCTCTGACACCTCTCCCATGGACAGTTCCCCATCAGG
GATTCCGAAGCGTCGCACAGCTCGGAAGCAGCTCCCGAAACGGACCATTCAGGAAGTCCTGGAAGAGCAG
AGTGAGGACGAGGACAGAGAAGCCAAGAGGAAGAAGGAGGAGGAAGAAGAGGAGACCCCGAAAGAAAGCC
TCACAGAGGCTGAAGTGGCCACAGAGAAGGAAGGAGAAGACGGGGACCAGCCCACCACGCCTCCCAAGCC
CCTAAAGACCTCCAAAGCAGAGACCCCGACGGAAAGCGTTTCAGAGCCTGAGGTGGCCACGAAGCAGGAA
CTGCAGGAGGAGGAAGAGCAGACCAAGCCTCCCCGCAGAGCTCCCAAGACGCTCAGCAGCTTCTTCACCC
CCCGGAAGCCAGCAGTCAAAAAAGAAGTGAAGGAAGAGGAGCCAGGGGCTCCAGGAAAGGAGGGAGCTGC
TGAGGGACCCCTGGATCCATCTGGTTACAATCCTGCCAAGAACAACTATCATCCCGTGGAAGATGCCTGC
TGGAAACCGGGCCAGAAGGTTCCTTACCTGGCTGTGGCCCGGACGTTTGAGAAGATCGAGGAGGTGTCTG
CTCGGCTCCGGATGGTGGAGACGCTGAGCAACTTGCTGCGCTCCGTGGTGGCCCTGTCGCCTCCAGACCT
CCTCCCTGTCCTCTACCTCAGCCTCAACCACCTTGGGCCACCCCAGCAGGGCCTGGAGCTTGGCGTGGGT
GATGGTGTCCTTCTCAAGGCAGTGGCCCAGGCCACAGGTCGGCAGCTGGAGTCCGTCCGGGCTGAGGCAG
CCGAGAAAGGCGACGTGGGGCTGGTGGCCGAGAACAGCCGCAGCACCCAGAGGCTCATGCTGCCACCACC
TCCGCTCACTGCCTCCGGGGTCTTCAGCAAGTTCCGCGACATCGCCAGGCTCACTGGCAGTGCTTCCACA
GCCAAGAAGATAGACATCATCAAAGGCCTCTTTGTGGCCTGCCGCCACTCAGAAGCCCGGTTCATCGCTA
GGTCCCTGAGCGGACGGCTGCGCCTTGGGCTGGCAGAGCAGTCGGTGCTGGCTGCCCTCTCCCAGGCAGT
GAGCCTCACGCCCCCGGGCCAAGAATTCCCACCAGCCATGGTGGATGCTGGGAAGGGCAAGACAGCAGAG
GCCAGAAAGACGTGGCTGGAGGAGCAAGGCATGATCCTGAAGCAGACGTTCTGCGAGGTTCCCGACCTGG
ACCGAATTATCCCCGTGCTGCTGGAGCACGGCCTGGAACGTCTCCCGGAGCACTGCAAGCTGAGCCCAGG
GATTCCCCTGAAACCAATGTTGGCCCATCCCACCCGGGGCATCAGCGAGGTCCTGAAACGCTTTGAGGAG
GCAGCTTTCACCTGCGAATACAAATATGACGGGCAGAGGGCACAGATCCACGCCCTGGAAGGCGGGGAGG
TGAAGATCTTCAGCAGGAATCAGGAAGACAACACTGGGAAGTACCCGGACATCATCAGCCGCATCCCCAA
GATTAAACTCCCATCGGTCACATCCTTCATCCTGGACACCGAAGCCGTGGCTTGGGACCGGGAAAAGAAG
CAGATCCAGCCATTCCAAGTGCTCACCACCCGCAAACGCAAGGAGGTGGATGCGTCTGAGATCCAGGTGC
AGGTGTGTTTGTACGCCTTCGACCTCATCTACCTCAATGGAGAGTCCCTGGTACGTGAGCCCCTTTCCCG
GCGCCGGCAGCTGCTCCGGGAGAACTTTGTGGAGACAGAGGGCGAGTTTGTCTTCGCCACCTCCCTGGAC
ACCAAGGACATCGAGCAGATCGCCGAGTTCCTGGAGCAGTCAGTGAAAGACTCCTGCGAGGGGCTGATGG
TGAAGACCCTGGATGTTGATGCCACCTACGAGATCGCCAAGAGATCGCACAACTGGCTCAAGCTGAAGAA
GGACTACCTTGATGGCGTGGGTGACACCCTGGACCTGGTGGTGATCGGCGCCTACCTGGGCCGGGGGAAG
CGGGCCGGCCGGTACGGGGGCTTCCTGCTGGCCTCCTACGACGAGGACAGTGAGGAGCTGCAGGCCATAT
GCAAGCTTGGAACTGGCTTCAGTGATGAGGAGCTGGAGGAGCATCACCAGAGCCTCAAGGCGCTGGTGCT
GCCCAGCCCACGCCCTTACGTGCGGATAGATGGCGCTGTGATTCCCGACCACTGGCTGGACCCCAGCGCT
GTGTGGGAGGTGAAGTGCGCTGACCTCTCCCTCTCTCCCATCTACCCTGCTGCGCGGGGCCTGGTGGATA
GTGACAAGGGCATCTCCCTTCGCTTCCCTCGGTTTATTCGAGTCCGTGAAGACAAGCAGCCGGAGCAGGC
CACCACCAGTGCTCAGGTGGCCTGTTTGTACCGGAAGCAAAGTCAGATTCAGAACCAACAAGGCGAGGAC
TCAGGCTCTGACCCTGAAGATACCTAC
